LOCUS       Exported 6200 bp ds-DNA circular SYN 08-NOV-2016
DEFINITION  synthetic circular DNA
ACCESSION   .
VERSION     .
KEYWORDS    pCA24N-sso7d-ligase
SOURCE      synthetic DNA construct
  ORGANISM  synthetic DNA construct
REFERENCE   1 (bases 1 to 6200)
  AUTHORS   .
  TITLE     Direct Submission
  JOURNAL   Exported Tuesday, Jan 31, 2017 from SnapGene Viewer 3.2.1
            http://www.snapgene.com
FEATURES             Location/Qualifiers
     source          1..6200
                     /organism="synthetic DNA construct"
                     /mol_type="other DNA"
     promoter        71..163
                     /note="T5-lac promoter"
     CDS             185..235
                     /codon_start=1
                     /note="His-tag"
                     /translation="MRGSHHHHHHTDPALRA"
     CDS             236..421
                     /codon_start=1
                     /note="sso7d"
                     /translation="TVKFKYKGEEKEVDISKIKKVWRVGKMISFTYDEGGGKTGRGAVS
                     EKDAPKELLQMLEKQKK"
     CDS             422..451
                     /codon_start=1
                     /note="Linker"
                     /translation="GTSGGGSGGG"
     CDS             452..1912
                     /codon_start=1
                     /note="T4 ligase gene"
                     /translation="ILKILNEIASIGSTKQKQAILEKNKDNELLKRVYCLTYSRGLQYY
                     IKKWPKPGIATQSFGMLTLTDMLDFIEFTLATRKLTGNAAIEELTGYITDGKKDDVEVL
                     RRVMMRDLECGASVSIANKVWPGLIPEQPQMLASSYDEKGINKNIKFPAFAQLKADGAR
                     CFAEVRGDELDDVRLLSRAGNEYLGLDLLKEELIKMTAEARQIHPEGVLIDGELVYHEQ
                     VKKEPEGLDFLFDAYPENSKAKEFAEVAESRTASNGIANKSLKGTISEKEAQCMKFQVW
                     DYVPLVEIYSLPAFRLKYDVRFSKLEQMTSGYDKVILIENQVVNNLDEAKVIYKKYIDQ
                     GLEGIILKNIDGLWENARSKNLYKFKEVIDVDLKIVGIYPHRKDPTKAGGFILESECGK
                     IKVNAGSGLKDKAGVKSHELDRTRIMENQNYYIGKILECECNGWLKSDGRTDYVKLFLP
                     IAIRLREDKTKANTFEDVFGDFHEVTGL"
     CDS             1913..1930
                     /codon_start=1
                     /note="Ext. (ex-GFP)"
                     /translation="GLCGR"
     terminator      2099..2280
                     /note="rrnB terminator"
     CDS             2721..3380
                     /codon_start=1
                     /note="CAT gene"
                     /translation="MEKKITGYTTVDISQWHRKEHFEAFQSVAQCTYNQTVQLDITAFL
                     KTVKKNKHKFYPAFIHILARLMNAHPEFRMAMKDGELVIWDSVHPCYTVFHEQTETFSS
                     LWSEYHDDFRQFLHIYSQDVACYGENLAYFPKGFIENMFFVSANPWVSFTSFDLNVANM
                     DNFFAPVFTMGKYYTQGDKVLMPLAIQVHHAVCDGFHVGRMLNELQQYCDEWQGGA"
     rep_origin      4516
                     /direction=RIGHT
                     /note="ori"
     CDS             4839..5921
                     /codon_start=1
                     /note="LacIq"
                     /translation="VKPVTLYDVAEYAGVSYQTVSRVVNQASHVSAKTREKVEAAMAEL
                     NYIPNRVAQQLAGKQSLLIGVATSSLALHAPSQIVAAIKSRADQLGASVVVSMVERSGV
                     EACKAAVHNLLAQRVSGLIINYPLDDQDAIAVEAACTNVPALFLDVSDQTPINSIIFSH
                     EDGTRLGVEHLVALGHQQIALLAGPLSSVSARLRLAGWHKYLTRNQIQPIAEREGDWSA
                     MSGFQQTMQMLNEGIVPTAMLVANDQMALGAMRAITESGLRVGADISVVGYDDTEDSSC
                     YIPPLTTIKQDFRLLGQTSVDRLLQLSQGQAVKGNQLLPVSLVKRKTTLAPNTQTASPR
                     ALADSLMQLARQVSRLESGQ"
ORIGIN
        1 ctaagaaacc attattatca tgacattaac ctataaaaat aggcgtatca cgaggccctt
       61 tcgtcttcac ctcgagaaat cataaaaaat ttatttgctt tgtgagcgga taacaattat
      121 aatagattca attgtgagcg gataacaatt tcacacagaa ttcattaaag aggagaaatt
      181 aactatgaga ggatctcacc atcaccatca ccatacggat ccggccctga gggcgactgt
      241 taaattcaaa tacaaaggtg aggagaaaga agttgacatt tccaagatca aaaaggtatg
      301 gcgcgtgggc aaaatgatct ctttcactta cgacgaaggc ggcggtaaaa ccggtcgtgg
      361 cgcggtgagc gaaaaggacg cgccaaaaga actgctgcag atgctggaaa aacagaagaa
      421 aggcactagt ggcggaggct ccggcggtgg cattcttaaa attctgaacg aaatagcatc
      481 tattggttca actaaacaga agcaagcaat tcttgaaaag aataaagata atgaattgct
      541 taaacgagta tattgtctga cttattctcg tgggttacag tattatatca agaaatggcc
      601 taaacctggt attgctaccc agagttttgg aatgttgact cttaccgata tgcttgactt
      661 cattgaattc acattagcta ctcggaaatt gactggaaat gcagcaattg aggaattaac
      721 tggatatatc accgatggta aaaaagatga tgttgaagtt ttgcgtcgag tgatgatgcg
      781 agaccttgaa tgtggtgctt cagtatctat tgcaaacaaa gtttggccag gtttaattcc
      841 tgaacaacct caaatgctcg caagttctta tgatgaaaaa ggcattaata agaatatcaa
      901 atttccagcc tttgctcagt taaaagctga tggagctcgg tgttttgctg aagttagagg
      961 tgatgaatta gatgatgttc gtcttttatc acgagctggt aatgaatatc taggattaga
     1021 tcttcttaag gaagagttaa ttaaaatgac cgctgaagcc cgccagattc atccagaagg
     1081 tgtgttgatt gatggcgaat tggtatacca tgagcaagtt aaaaaggagc cagaaggcct
     1141 agattttctt tttgatgctt atcctgaaaa cagtaaagct aaagaattcg ccgaagttgc
     1201 tgaatcacgt actgcttcta atggaatcgc caataaatct ttaaagggaa ccatttctga
     1261 aaaagaagca caatgcatga agtttcaggt ctgggattat gtcccgttgg tagaaatata
     1321 cagtcttcct gcatttcgtt tgaaatatga tgtacgtttt tctaaactag aacaaatgac
     1381 atctggatat gataaagtaa ttttaattga aaaccaggta gtaaataacc tagatgaagc
     1441 taaggtaatt tataaaaagt atattgacca aggtcttgaa ggtattattc tcaaaaatat
     1501 cgatggatta tgggaaaatg ctcgttcaaa aaatctttat aaatttaaag aagtaattga
     1561 tgttgattta aaaattgtag gaatttatcc tcaccgtaaa gaccctacta aagcgggtgg
     1621 atttattctt gagtcagagt gtggaaaaat taaggtaaat gctggttcag gcttaaaaga
     1681 taaagccggt gtaaaatcgc atgaacttga ccgtactcgc attatggaaa accaaaatta
     1741 ttatattgga aaaattctag agtgcgaatg caacggttgg ttaaaatctg atggccgcac
     1801 tgattacgtt aaattatttc ttccgattgc gattcgttta cgtgaagata aaactaaagc
     1861 taatacattc gaagatgtat ttggtgattt tcatgaggta actggtctat aaggcctatg
     1921 cggccgctaa gggtcgacct gcagccaagc ttaattagct gagcttggac tcctgttgat
     1981 agatccagta atgacctcag aactccatct ggatttgttc agaacgctcg gttgccgccg
     2041 ggcgtttttt attggtgaga atccaagcta ggggaattca tcgtgactga ctgacgatct
     2101 gcctcgcgcg tttcggtgat gacggtgaaa acctctgaca catgcagctc ccggagacgg
     2161 tcacagcttg tctgtaagcg gatgccggga gcagacaagc ccgtcagggc gcgtcagcgg
     2221 gtgttggcgg gtgtcggggc gcagccatga cccagtcacg tagcgatagc ggagtgtata
     2281 attcttgaag acgaaagggc ctcgtgatac gcctattttt ataggttaat gtcatgataa
     2341 taatggtttc ttagaatcct gatgtccggc ggtgcttttg ccgttacgca ccaccccgtc
     2401 agtagctgaa caggagggac agctgataga aacagaagcc actggagcac ctcaaaaaca
     2461 ccatcataca ctaaatcagt aagttggcag catcacccga cgcactttgc gccgaataaa
     2521 tacctgtgac ggaagatcac ttcgcagaat aaataaatcc tggtgtccct gttgataccg
     2581 ggaagccctg ggccaacttt tggcgaaaat gagacgttga tcggcacgta agaggttcca
     2641 actttcacca taatgaaata agatcactac cgggcgtatt ttttgagtta tcgagatttt
     2701 caggagctaa ggaagctaaa atggagaaaa aaatcactgg atataccacc gttgatatat
     2761 cccaatggca tcgtaaagaa cattttgagg catttcagtc agttgctcaa tgtacctata
     2821 accagaccgt tcagctggat attacggcct ttttaaagac cgtaaagaaa aataagcaca
     2881 agttttatcc ggcctttatt cacattcttg cccgcctgat gaatgctcat ccggaattcc
     2941 gtatggcaat gaaagacggt gagctggtga tatgggatag tgttcaccct tgttacaccg
     3001 ttttccatga gcaaactgaa acgttttcat cgctctggag tgaataccac gacgatttcc
     3061 ggcagtttct acacatatat tcgcaagatg tggcgtgtta cggtgaaaac ctggcctatt
     3121 tccctaaagg gtttattgag aatatgtttt tcgtctcagc caatccctgg gtgagtttca
     3181 ccagttttga tttaaacgtg gccaatatgg acaacttctt cgcccccgtt ttcaccatgg
     3241 gcaaatatta tacgcaaggc gacaaggtgc tgatgccgct ggcgattcag gttcatcatg
     3301 ccgtctgtga tggcttccat gtcggcagaa tgcttaatga attacaacag tactgcgatg
     3361 agtggcaggg cggggcgtaa tttttttaag gcagttattg gtgcccttaa acgcctggtg
     3421 ctacgcctga ataagtgata ataagcggat gaatggcaga aattcgaaag caaattcgac
     3481 ccggtcgtcg gttcagggca gggtcgttaa atagccgctt atgtctattg ctggtttacc
     3541 ggtttattga ctaccggaag cagtgtgacc gtgtgcttct caaatgcctg aggccagttt
     3601 gctcaggctc tccccgtgga ggtaataatt gacgatatga tcatttattc tgcctcccag
     3661 agcctgataa aaacggttag gatcggagtc aggcaactat ggatgaacga aatagacaga
     3721 tcgctgagat aggtgcctca ctgattaagc attggtaact gtcagaccaa gtttactcat
     3781 atatacttta gattgattta aaacttcatt tttaatttaa aaggatctag gtgaagatcc
     3841 tttttgataa tctcatgacc aaaatccctt aacgtgagtt ttcgttccac tgagcgtcag
     3901 accccgtaga aaagatcaaa ggatcttctt gagatccttt ttttctgcgc gtaatctgct
     3961 gcttgcaaac aaaaaaacca ccgctaccag cggtggtttg tttgccggat caagagctac
     4021 caactctttt tccgaaggta actggcttca gcagagcgca gataccaaat actgtccttc
     4081 tagtgtagcc gtagttaggc caccacttca agaactctgt agcaccgcct acatacctcg
     4141 ctctgctaat cctgttacca gtggctgctg ccagtggcga taagtcgtgt cttaccgggt
     4201 tggactcaag acgatagtta ccggataagg cgcagcggtc gggctgaacg gggggttcgt
     4261 gcacacagcc cagcttggag cgaacgacct acaccgaact gagataccta cagcgtgagc
     4321 tatgagaaag cgccacgctt cccgaaggga gaaaggcgga caggtatccg gtaagcggca
     4381 gggtcggaac aggagagcgc acgagggagc ttccaggggg aaacgcctgg tatctttata
     4441 gtcctgtcgg gtttcgccac ctctgacttg agcgtcgatt tttgtgatgc tcgtcagggg
     4501 ggcggagcct atggaaaaac gccagcaacg cggccttttt acggttcctg gccttttgct
     4561 ggccttttgc tcacatgttc tttcctgcgt tatcccctga ttctgtggat aaccgtatta
     4621 ccgcctttga gtgagctgat accgctcgcc gcagccgaac gaccgagcgc agcgagtcag
     4681 tgagcgagga agcggaagag cgcctgatgc ggtattttct ccttacgcat ctgtgcggta
     4741 tttcacaccg cataaattcc gacaccatcg aatggtgcaa aacctttcgc ggtatggcat
     4801 gatagcgccc ggaagagagt caattcaggg tggtgaatgt gaaaccagta acgttatacg
     4861 atgtcgcaga gtatgccggt gtctcttatc agaccgtttc ccgcgtggtg aaccaggcca
     4921 gccacgtttc tgcgaaaacg cgggaaaaag tggaagcggc gatggcggag ctgaattaca
     4981 ttcccaaccg cgtggcacaa caactggcgg gcaaacagtc gttgctgatt ggcgttgcca
     5041 cctccagtct ggccctgcac gcgccgtcgc aaattgtcgc ggcgattaaa tctcgcgccg
     5101 atcaactggg tgccagcgtg gtggtgtcga tggtagaacg aagcggcgtc gaagcctgta
     5161 aagcggcggt gcacaatctt ctcgcgcaac gcgtcagtgg gctgatcatt aactatccgc
     5221 tggatgacca ggatgccatt gctgtggaag ctgcctgcac taatgttccg gcgttatttc
     5281 ttgatgtctc tgaccagaca cccatcaaca gtattatttt ctcccatgaa gacggtacgc
     5341 gactgggcgt ggagcatctg gtcgcattgg gtcaccagca aatcgcgctg ttagcgggcc
     5401 cattaagttc tgtctcggcg cgtctgcgtc tggctggctg gcataaatat ctcactcgca
     5461 atcaaattca gccgatagcg gaacgggaag gcgactggag tgccatgtcc ggttttcaac
     5521 aaaccatgca aatgctgaat gagggcatcg ttcccactgc gatgctggtt gccaacgatc
     5581 agatggcgct gggcgcaatg cgcgccatta ccgagtccgg gctgcgcgtt ggtgcggata
     5641 tctcggtagt gggatacgac gataccgaag acagctcatg ttatatcccg ccgttaacca
     5701 ccatcaaaca ggattttcgc ctgctggggc aaaccagcgt ggaccgcttg ctgcaactct
     5761 ctcagggcca ggcggtgaag ggcaatcagc tgttgcccgt ctcactggtg aaaagaaaaa
     5821 ccaccctggc gcccaatacg caaaccgcct ctccccgcgc gttggccgat tcattaatgc
     5881 agctggcacg acaggtttcc cgactggaaa gcgggcagtg agcgcaacgc aattaatgtg
     5941 agttagctca ctcattaggc accccaggct ttacacttta tgcttccggc tcgtatgttg
     6001 tgtggaattg tgagcggata acaatttcac acaggaaaca gctatgacca tgattacgga
     6061 ttcactggcc gtcgttttac aacgtcgtga ctgggaaaac cctggcgtta cccaacttaa
     6121 tcgccttgca gcacatcccc ctttcgccag ctggcgtaat agcgaagagg cccgcaccga
     6181 tcgcccttcc caacagttgc
//
