>Addgene plasmid #87745 | pCA24N-sso7d-ligase | addgene full sequence | sequence record 174180 | Addgene NGS Result
CTAAGAAACCATTATTATCATGACATTAACCTATAAAAATAGGCGTATCACGAGGCCCTTTCGTCTTCAC
CTCGAGAAATCATAAAAAATTTATTTGCTTTGTGAGCGGATAACAATTATAATAGATTCAATTGTGAGCG
GATAACAATTTCACACAGAATTCATTAAAGAGGAGAAATTAACTATGAGAGGATCTCACCATCACCATCA
CCATACGGATCCGGCCCTGAGGGCGACTGTTAAATTCAAATACAAAGGTGAGGAGAAAGAAGTTGACATT
TCCAAGATCAAAAAGGTATGGCGCGTGGGCAAAATGATCTCTTTCACTTACGACGAAGGCGGCGGTAAAA
CCGGTCGTGGCGCGGTGAGCGAAAAGGACGCGCCAAAAGAACTGCTGCAGATGCTGGAAAAACAGAAGAA
AGGCACTAGTGGCGGAGGCTCCGGCGGTGGCATTCTTAAAATTCTGAACGAAATAGCATCTATTGGTTCA
ACTAAACAGAAGCAAGCAATTCTTGAAAAGAATAAAGATAATGAATTGCTTAAACGAGTATATTGTCTGA
CTTATTCTCGTGGGTTACAGTATTATATCAAGAAATGGCCTAAACCTGGTATTGCTACCCAGAGTTTTGG
AATGTTGACTCTTACCGATATGCTTGACTTCATTGAATTCACATTAGCTACTCGGAAATTGACTGGAAAT
GCAGCAATTGAGGAATTAACTGGATATATCACCGATGGTAAAAAAGATGATGTTGAAGTTTTGCGTCGAG
TGATGATGCGAGACCTTGAATGTGGTGCTTCAGTATCTATTGCAAACAAAGTTTGGCCAGGTTTAATTCC
TGAACAACCTCAAATGCTCGCAAGTTCTTATGATGAAAAAGGCATTAATAAGAATATCAAATTTCCAGCC
TTTGCTCAGTTAAAAGCTGATGGAGCTCGGTGTTTTGCTGAAGTTAGAGGTGATGAATTAGATGATGTTC
GTCTTTTATCACGAGCTGGTAATGAATATCTAGGATTAGATCTTCTTAAGGAAGAGTTAATTAAAATGAC
CGCTGAAGCCCGCCAGATTCATCCAGAAGGTGTGTTGATTGATGGCGAATTGGTATACCATGAGCAAGTT
AAAAAGGAGCCAGAAGGCCTAGATTTTCTTTTTGATGCTTATCCTGAAAACAGTAAAGCTAAAGAATTCG
CCGAAGTTGCTGAATCACGTACTGCTTCTAATGGAATCGCCAATAAATCTTTAAAGGGAACCATTTCTGA
AAAAGAAGCACAATGCATGAAGTTTCAGGTCTGGGATTATGTCCCGTTGGTAGAAATATACAGTCTTCCT
GCATTTCGTTTGAAATATGATGTACGTTTTTCTAAACTAGAACAAATGACATCTGGATATGATAAAGTAA
TTTTAATTGAAAACCAGGTAGTAAATAACCTAGATGAAGCTAAGGTAATTTATAAAAAGTATATTGACCA
AGGTCTTGAAGGTATTATTCTCAAAAATATCGATGGATTATGGGAAAATGCTCGTTCAAAAAATCTTTAT
AAATTTAAAGAAGTAATTGATGTTGATTTAAAAATTGTAGGAATTTATCCTCACCGTAAAGACCCTACTA
AAGCGGGTGGATTTATTCTTGAGTCAGAGTGTGGAAAAATTAAGGTAAATGCTGGTTCAGGCTTAAAAGA
TAAAGCCGGTGTAAAATCGCATGAACTTGACCGTACTCGCATTATGGAAAACCAAAATTATTATATTGGA
AAAATTCTAGAGTGCGAATGCAACGGTTGGTTAAAATCTGATGGCCGCACTGATTACGTTAAATTATTTC
TTCCGATTGCGATTCGTTTACGTGAAGATAAAACTAAAGCTAATACATTCGAAGATGTATTTGGTGATTT
TCATGAGGTAACTGGTCTATAAGGCCTATGCGGCCGCTAAGGGTCGACCTGCAGCCAAGCTTAATTAGCT
GAGCTTGGACTCCTGTTGATAGATCCAGTAATGACCTCAGAACTCCATCTGGATTTGTTCAGAACGCTCG
GTTGCCGCCGGGCGTTTTTTATTGGTGAGAATCCAAGCTAGGGGAATTCATCGTGACTGACTGACGATCT
GCCTCGCGCGTTTCGGTGATGACGGTGAAAACCTCTGACACATGCAGCTCCCGGAGACGGTCACAGCTTG
TCTGTAAGCGGATGCCGGGAGCAGACAAGCCCGTCAGGGCGCGTCAGCGGGTGTTGGCGGGTGTCGGGGC
GCAGCCATGACCCAGTCACGTAGCGATAGCGGAGTGTATAATTCTTGAAGACGAAAGGGCCTCGTGATAC
GCCTATTTTTATAGGTTAATGTCATGATAATAATAGTTTCTTAGAATCCTGATGTCCGGCGGTGCTTTTG
CCGTTACGCACCACCCCGTCAGTAGCTGAACAGGAGGGACAGCTGATAGAAACAGAAGCCACTGGAGCAC
CTCAAAAACACCATCATACACTAAATCAGTAAGTTGGCAGCATCACCCGACGCACTTTGCGCCGAATAAA
TACCTGTGACGGAAGATCACTTCGCAGAATAAATAAATCCTGGTGTCCCTGTTGATACCGGGAAGCCCTG
GGCCAACTTTTGGCGAAAATGAGACGTTGATCGGCACGTAAGAGGTTCCAACTTTCACCATAATGAAATA
AGATCACTACCGGGCGTATTTTTTGAGTTATCGAGATTTTCAGGAGCTAAGGAAGCTAAAATGGAGAAAA
AAATCACTGGATATACCACCGTTGATATATCCCAATGGCATCGTAAAGAACATTTTGAGGCATTTCAGTC
AGTTGCTCAATGTACCTATAACCAGACCGTTCAGCTGGATATTACGGCCTTTTTAAAGACCGTAAAGAAA
AATAAGCACAAGTTTTATCCGGCCTTTATTCACATTCTTGCCCGCCTGATGAATGCTCATCCGGAATTCC
GTATGGCAATGAAAGACGGTGAGCTGGTGATATGGGATAGTGTTCACCCTTGTTATACCGTTTTCCATGA
GCAAACTGAAACGTTTTCATCGCTCTGGAGTGAATACCACGACGATTTCCGGCAGTTTCTACACATATAT
TCGCAAGATGTGGCGTGTTACGGTGAGAACCTGGCCTATTTCCCTAAAGGGTTTATTGAGAATATGTTTT
TCGTCTCAGCCAATCCCTGGGTGAGTTTCACCAGTTTTGATTTAAACGTGGCCAATATGGACAACTTCTT
CGCCCCCGTTTTCACCATGGGCAAATATTATACGCAAGGCGACAAGGTGCTGATGCCGCTGGCGATTCAG
GTTCATCATGCCGTTTGTGATGGCTTCCATGTCGGCAGAATGCTTAATGAATTACAACAGTACTGCGATG
AGTGGCAGGGCGGGGCGTAATTTTTTTAAGGCAGTTATTGGTGCCCTTAAACGCCTGGTTGCTACGCCTG
AATAAGTGATAATAAGCGGATGAATGGCAGAAATTCGAAAGCAAATTCGACCCGGTCGTCGGTTCAGGGC
AGGGTCGTTAAATAGCCGCTTATGTCTATTGCTGGTTTACCGGTTTATTGACTACCGGAAGCAGTGTGAC
CGTGTGCTTCTCAAATGCCTGAGGCCAGTTTGCTCAGGCTCTCCCCGTGGAGGTAATAATTGACGATATG
ATCATTTATTCTGCCTCCCAGAGCCTGATAAAAACGGTTACCGGATCGAGTCAGGCAACTATGGATGAAC
GAAATAGACAGATCGCTGAGATAGGTGCCTCACTGATTAAGCATTGGTAACTGTCAGACCAAGTTTACTC
ATATATACTTTAGATTGATTTAAAACTTCATTTTTAATTTAAAAGGATCTAGGTGAAGATCCTTTTTGAT
AATCTCATGACCAAAATCCCTTAACGTGAGTTTTCGTTCCACTGAGCGTCAGACCCCGTAGAAAAGATCA
AAGGATCTTCTTGAGATCCTTTTTTTCTGCGCGTAATCTGCTGCTTGCAAACAAAAAAACCACCGCTACC
AGCGGTGGTTTGTTTGCCGGATCAAGAGCTACCAACTCTTTTTCCGAAGGTAACTGGCTTCAGCAGAGCG
CAGATACCAAATACTGTCCTTCTAGTGTAGCCGTAGTTAGGCCACCACTTCAAGAACTCTGTAGCACCGC
CTACATACCTCGCTCTGCTAATCCTGTTACCAGTGGCTGCTGCCAGTGGCGATAAGTCGTGTCTTACCGG
GTTGGACTCAAGACGATAGTTACCGGATAAGGCGCAGCGGTCGGGCTGAACGGGGGGTTCGTGCACACAG
CCCAGCTTGGAGCGAACGACCTACACCGAACTGAGATACCTACAGCGTGAGCTATGAGAAAGCGCCACGC
TTCCCGAAGGGAGAAAGGCGGACAGGTATCCGGTAAGCGGCAGGGTCGGAACAGGAGAGCGCACGAGGGA
GCTTCCAGGGGGAAACGCCTGGTATCTTTATAGTCCTGTCGGGTTTCGCCACCTCTGACTTGAGCGTCGA
TTTTTGTGATGCTCGTCAGGGGGGCGGAGCCTATGGAAAAACGCCAGCAACGCGGCCTTTTTACGGTTCC
TGGCCTTTTGCTGGCCTTTTGCTCACATGTTCTTTCCTGCGTTATCCCCTGATTCTGTGGATAACCGTAT
TACCGCCTTTGAGTGAGCTGATACCGCTCGCCGCAGCCGAACGACCGAGCGCAGCGAGTCAGTGAGCGAG
GAAGCGGAAGAGCGCCTGATGCGGTATTTTCTCCTTACGCATCTGTGCGGTATTTCACACCGCATAAATT
CCGACACCATCGAATGGCGCAAAACCTTTCGCGGTATGGCATGATAGCGCCCGGAAGAGAGTCAATTCAG
GGTGGTGAATGTGAAACCAGTAACGTTATACGATGTCGCAGAGTATGCCGGTGTCTCTTATCAGACCGTT
TCCCGCGTGGTGAACCAGGCCAGCCACGTTTCTGCGAAAACGCGGGAAAAAGTGGAAGCGGCGATGGCGG
AGCTGAATTACATTCCCAACCGCGTGGCACAACAACTGGCGGGCAAACAGTCGTTGCTGATTGGCGTTGC
CACCTCCAGTCTGGCCCTGCACGCGCCGTCGCAAATTGTCGCGGCGATTAAATCTCGCGCCGATCAACTG
GGTGCCAGCGTGGTGGTGTCGATGGTAGAACGAAGCGGCGTCGAAGCCTGTAAAGCGGCGGTGCACAATC
TTCTCGCGCAACGCGTCAGTGGGCTGATCATTAACTATCCGCTGGATGACCAGGATGCCATTGCTGTGGA
AGCTGCCTGCACTAATGTTCCGGCGTTATTTCTTGATGTCTCTGACCAGACACCCATCAACAGTATTATT
TTCTCCCATGAAGACGGTACGCGACTGGGCGTGGAGCATCTGGTCGCATTGGGTCACCAGCAAATCGCGC
TGTTAGCGGGCCCATTAAGTTCTGTCTCGGCGCGTCTGCGTCTGGCTGGCTGGCATAAATATCTCACTCG
CAATCAAATTCAGCCGATAGCGGAACGGGAAGGCGACTGGAGTGCCATGTCCGGTTTTCAACAAACCATG
CAAATGCTGAATGAGGGCATCGTTCCCACTGCGATGCTGGTTGCCAACGATCAGATGGCGCTGGGCGCAA
TGCGCGCCATTACCGAGTCCGGGCTGCGCGTTGGTGCGGATATCTCGGTAGTGGGATACGACGATACCGA
AGACAGCTCATGTTATATCCCGCCGTTAACCACCATCAAACAGGATTTTCGCCTGCTGGGGCAAACCAGC
GTGGACCGCTTGCTGCAACTCTCTCAGGGCCAGGCGGTGAAGGGCAATCAGCTGTTGCCCGTCTCACTGG
TGAAAAGAAAAACCACCCTGGCGCCCAATACGCAAACCGCCTCTCCCCGCGCGTTGGCCGATTCATTAAT
GCAGCTGGCACGACAGGTTTCCCGACTGGAAAGCGGGCAGTGAGCGCAACGCAATTAATGTAAGTTAGCT
CACTCATTAGGCACCCCAGGCTTTACACTTTATGCTTCCGGCTCGTATGTTGTGTGGAATTGTGAGCGGA
TAACAATTTCACACAGGAAACAGCTATGACCATGATTACGGATTCACTGGCCGTCGTTTTACAACGTCGT
GACTGGGAAAACCCTGGCGTTACCCAACTTAATCGCCTTGCAGCACATCCCCCTTTCGCCAGCTGGCGTA
ATAGCGAAGAGGCCCGCACCGATCGCCCTTCCCAACAGTTGC
Features (pLannotate 1.2.2; 20 found; start..end, strand, type, name):
     80..124     +  promoter       T5 promoter: bacteriophage T5 promoter for E. coli RNA polymerase, with embedded lac operator
    132..148     +  protein_bind   lac operator: The lac repressor binds to the lac operator to inhibit transcription in E. coli. This inhibition can be relieved by adding lactose or isopropyl-β-D-thiogalactopyranoside (IPTG). lac repressor encoded by lacI
    197..214     +  CDS            6xHis: 6xHis affinity tag
    233..421     +  CDS            sso7d: DN7D_SACS2 - Also known as sso7d-1. Experimental evidence at protein level: Swiss-Prot protein existence level 1. Can constrain negative DNA supercoils. May be involved in maintaining the integrity of the genome at high temperature (By similarity). Stimulates the Holliday junction cleavage activity of Hjc (PubMed:11709558). From Saccharolobus solfataricus (strain ATCC 35092 / DSM 1617 / JCM 11322 / P2) (Sulfolobus solfataricus).
    452..1909    +  CDS            30: DNLI_BPT4 - Experimental evidence at protein level: Swiss-Prot protein existence level 1. DNA ligase, which is expressed in the early stage of lytic development, has been implicated in T4 DNA synthesis and genetic recombination. It may also play a role in T4 DNA repair. From Enterobacteria phage T4 (Bacteriophage T4).
   1968..2062    +  terminator     lambda t0 terminator: transcription terminator from phage lambda
   2099..2138    +  CDS            rop (fragment): Rop protein, which maintains plasmids at low copy number; rop
   2240..2280    +  misc_feature   bom (fragment): basis of mobility region from pBR322
   2359..2497    -  mobile_element IS1 (fragment): prokaryotic transposable element IS1
   2618..2720    +  promoter       cat promoter: promoter of the E. coli cat gene encoding chloramphenicol acetyltransferase
   2721..3377    +  CDS            cat: CAT_ECOLX - Experimental evidence at protein level: Swiss-Prot protein existence level 1. This enzyme is an effector of chloramphenicol resistance in bacteria. From Escherichia coli. This protein is used as a marker in many commonly used cloning vectors, such as pACYC184.
   3688..3759    +  CDS            bla(M) (fragment): β-lactamase lacking the signal sequence; bla(M); allows cytosolic expression of β-lactamase
   3931..4519    +  rep_origin     ori: high-copy-number ColE1/pMB1/pBR322/pUC origin of replication
   4705..4756    -  misc_feature   bom (fragment): basis of mobility region from pBR322
   4763..4840    +  promoter       lacI promoter: lacI
   4841..5923    +  CDS            lacI: lac repressor; lacI; The lac repressor binds to the lac operator to inhibit transcription in E. coli. This inhibition can be relieved by adding lactose or isopropyl-β-D-thiogalactopyranoside (IPTG).
   5936..5957    +  protein_bind   CAP binding site: CAP binding activates transcription in the presence of cAMP. E. coli catabolite activator protein
   5972..6002    +  promoter       lac promoter: promoter for the E. coli lac operon
   6010..6026    +  protein_bind   lac operator: The lac repressor binds to the lac operator to inhibit transcription in E. coli. This inhibition can be relieved by adding lactose or isopropyl-β-D-thiogalactopyranoside (IPTG). lac repressor encoded by lacI
   6046..6202    +  CDS            lacZα (fragment): LacZα fragment of β-galactosidase; lacZ fragment
