[The description below was written by a language model from this plasmid's Addgene catalogue record, the feature table of its GenBank file and pLannotate feature annotations shown in this document.]
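Description:
pCA24N-sso7d-ligase is a bacterial expression plasmid of about 6.2 kb, built on the pCA24N backbone, for IPTG-inducible overproduction and purification of an engineered T4 DNA ligase in E. coli. It replicates from a ColE1/pMB1-type origin (the catalogue lists copy number as unknown) and is selected with chloramphenicol through a cat gene driven by its own promoter. The plasmid also carries its own lac repressor gene, annotated as the lacIq allele. This keeps the expression cassette repressed until induction, without relying on host-encoded repressor. Automated annotation additionally picks up backbone remnants with no evident role here, including fragments of β-lactamase, rop, bom, IS1 and a lac promoter/lacZα segment.

The expression cassette is driven by the T5-lac promoter, a phage T5 promoter recognised by E. coli RNA polymerase and combined with lac operator sequences. It therefore works in ordinary strains and does not require T7 polymerase. The single open reading frame encodes, in order, a backbone-derived N-terminal 6xHis tag, a codon-optimised sso7d domain from Sulfolobus solfataricus lacking its first four residues, a short linker, the T4 DNA ligase coding sequence (phage gene 30), and a few C-terminal residues left where the vector's GFP fusion formerly sat. Terminator sequences follow, annotated as lambda t0 in one table and rrnB in the other.

Sso7d is a small, non-specific double-stranded DNA-binding protein. The associated work concerned engineered DNA ligases with improved in vitro activity, and fusing sso7d to the ligase fits that aim. The His tag allows metal-affinity purification of the fusion protein.
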