Addgene plasmid #87745: pCA24N-sso7d-ligase
Purpose: IPTG-inducible expression of sso7d-ligase fusion for protein purification
Depositing lab: Wayne Patrick. Depositing organization: University of Otago. Publication: Engineered DNA ligases with improved activities in vitro. Wilson RH, Morton SK, Deiderick H, Gerth ML, Paul HA, Gerber I, Patel A, Ellington AD, Hunicke-Smith SP, Patrick WM. Protein Eng Des Sel. 2013 Jul;26(7):471-8. doi: 10.1093/protein/gzt024. Epub 2013 Jun 10. PubMed 23754529.
Backbone
  Vector backbone: pCA24N
  Backbone manufacturer: Kitagawa et al. (PMID:16769691)
  Vector type: Bacterial Expression
Growth in bacteria
  Bacterial resistance: Chloramphenicol, 25 μg/mL
  Growth temperature: 37°C
  Growth strain: DH5alpha
  Copy number: Unknown
Gene/Insert
  Gene/Insert name: T4 DNA ligase
  Entrez Gene: 30 (a.k.a. T4p202, lig)
  Promoter: T5-lac
  Tag / fusion protein: 6xHis (N terminal on backbone); codon optimized sso7d (Sulfolobus solfataricus) (delAA1-4) (N terminal on insert)
  Cloning method: Unknown
  Sequencing primers: 5′ pCA24N.for (GATAACAATTTCACACAGAATTCATTAAAGAG); 3′ pCA24N.rev2 — 5'-CAAATCCAGATGGAGTTCTGAGG-3'
Resource information
  A portion of this plasmid was derived from a plasmid made by: Previously, we PCR amplified the lig gene from pRBL (Ren et al., 1997; PMID: 9305776). Codon optimized sso7d, with flanking BamHI and SpeI restriction sites, was synthesized by Integrated DNA Technologies (Coralville, IA, USA).
Terms and licenses: Academic/Nonprofit Terms; Industry Terms: Not Available to Industry
Depositor comments: For complete cloning information, please see the paper's supplement. For expression, E. coli DH5a-E cells harbouring each expression vector were grown at 37°C in LB broth containing chloramphenicol (34 µg.ml-1), to OD600 ~ 0.6. IPTG (0.4 mM, final concentration) was added as an inducer, and protein over-expression was at 28°C for 16-18 h.
How to cite: pCA24N-sso7d-ligase was a gift from Wayne Patrick (Addgene plasmid # 87745 ; http://n2t.net/addgene:87745 ; RRID:Addgene_87745)
